Addgene plasmid #173281: RVD-AT10
Purpose: One-step assembly of custom RVD arrays to construct DdCBE, TALE, etc.
Depositing lab: Bin Shen. Depositing organization: Nanjing Medical University. Publication: Precision modeling of mitochondrial diseases in zebrafish via DdCBE-mediated mtDNA base editing. Guo J, Zhang X, Chen X, Sun H, Dai Y, Wang J, Qian X, Tan L, Lou X, Shen B. Cell Discov. 2021 Sep 3;7(1):78. doi: 10.1038/s41421-021-00307-9. PubMed 34480028.
Backbone
  Vector backbone: TetR T vector
  Vector type: Unspecified
Growth in bacteria
  Bacterial resistance: Tetracycline, 10 μg/mL
  Growth temperature: 37°C
  Growth strain: DH5alpha
  Copy number: High Copy
Gene/Insert
  Gene/Insert name: NI-NG dimer RVD at Position10
  Species: Synthetic
  Mutation: no
  Cloning method: Restriction Enzyme; 5′ cloning site Unknown (unknown if destroyed)
Terms and licenses: Academic/Nonprofit Terms; Industry Terms: Not Available to Industry
Depositor comments: RVD is inserted into TA site of TetR T vector
How to cite: RVD-AT10 was a gift from Bin Shen (Addgene plasmid # 173281 ; http://n2t.net/addgene:173281 ; RRID:Addgene_173281)
