[The description below was written by a language model from this plasmid's Addgene catalogue record and pLannotate feature annotations shown in this document.]
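Description:
RVD-AT10 is a small (about 2.6 kb) bacterial module plasmid from a library of building blocks for assembling custom TALE repeat arrays. It is built on a tetracycline-resistant T vector ("TetR T vector"), and the depositor notes that the insert sits in the TA cloning site of that backbone. The plasmid replicates in E. coli from a high-copy ColE1/pUC-type origin and is selected with tetracycline. The feature table shows a tet promoter driving the tetracycline efflux gene, which spans the numbering origin of the circular sequence. The annotation also picks up a short kanamycin-resistance gene fragment, a short RSF origin fragment and a T7 promoter. The two fragments look like non-functional remnants of the backbone's construction, and no role for the T7 promoter is stated.

The payload is a synthetic dimer of two TALE repeat units carrying the repeat-variable diresidues NI and NG, which in the standard TALE code recognise adenine and thymine respectively. That pairing matches the "AT" in the name. The module is designated for position 10 of an array, so it is meant to be joined in a fixed order with other position-specific dimers from the same set. The automated annotation did not label the RVD insert itself, and the record does not state the flanking sites or enzymes used for assembly.

The stated purpose is one-step assembly of custom RVD arrays for constructing DdCBEs (TALE-guided, DddA-derived cytosine base editors) and other TALE-based tools. The associated work applied such editors to mitochondrial DNA base editing for modelling mitochondrial disease in zebrafish. The plasmid has no eukaryotic expression elements and serves purely as a cloning intermediate.
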