Features (pLannotate 1.2.2; 6 found; start..end, strand, type, name):
    164..238     +  CDS            KanR (fragment): aminoglycoside phosphotransferase; aphA-3; confers resistance to kanamycin
    241..259     -  promoter       T7 promoter: promoter for bacteriophage T7 RNA polymerase
    685..1273    +  rep_origin     ori: high-copy-number ColE1/pMB1/pBR322/pUC origin of replication
   1345..1384    -  rep_origin     RSF ori (fragment): Plasmids containing the RSF 1030 origin of replication can be propagated in E. coli cells that contain additional plasmids with compatible origins.
   1400..1428    +  promoter       tet promoter: E. coli promoter for tetracycline efflux protein gene
   1476..66      +  CDS            TcR (across the origin): tetracycline efflux protein; tet; confers resistance to tetracycline
>Addgene plasmid #173281 | RVD-AT10 | addgene full sequence | sequence record 353995 | Addgene NGS Result
GCCCTATACCTTGTCTGCCTCCCCGCGTTGCGTCGCGGTGCATGGAGCCGGGCCACCTCGACCTGAATGG
AAGCCGGCGGCACCTCGCTAACGGATTCACCACTCCAAGAATTGGAGCCAATCAATTCTTGCGGAGAACT
GTGAATGCGCAAACCAACCCTTGATCGGGGAAGAACAGTATGTCGAGCTATTTTTTGACTTACTGGGGAT
CAAGCCTGATTGGGAGAAAATAAAATATCCCCTATAGTGAGTCGTATTACATGGTCATAGCTGTTTCCTG
GCAGCTCTGGCCCGTGTCTCAAAATCTCTGATGTTACATTGCACAAGATAAAAATATATCATCATGCCTC
CTCTAGACCAAAGCTGGTCTCATGACGCAATCGCTACAACTTGCTCGGGCGTCAGGCCGTGGGCTTGACA
GAGAACTGGTAGAAGGCGCTGAACAGTCTCAAGAGCCTGTTTGCCACCCCCATTACTAGCAATCGCTACA
ACTTGATCTGGGGTGAGTCCGTGGGCTTGACAGAGAACTGGAAGGAGGCGCTGAACCGTCTCAAGAGCCT
GTTTGCCACCAATATTAGAGCGAGACCATATCTGGTCGAGCCACCCATGACCAAAATCCCTTAACGTGAG
TTACGCGTCGTTCCACTGAGCGTCAGACCCCGTAGAAAAGATCAAAGGATCTTCTTGAGATCCTTTTTTT
CTGCGCGTAATCTGCTGCTTGCAAACAAAAAAACCACCGCTACCAGCGGTGGTTTGTTTGCCGGATCAAG
AGCTACCAACTCTTTTTCCGAAGGTAACTGGCTTCAGCAGAGCGCAGATACCAAATACTGTTCTTCTAGT
GTAGCCGTAGTTAGGCCACCACTTCAAGAACTCTGTAGCACCGCCTACATACCTCGCTCTGCTAATCCTG
TTACCAGTGGCTGCTGCCAGTGGCGATAAGTCGTGTCTTACCGGGTTGGACTCAAGACGATAGTTACCGG
ATAAGGCGCAGCGGTCGGGCTGAACGGGGGGTTCGTGCACACAGCCCAGCTTGGAGCGAACGACCTACAC
CGAACTGAGATACCTACAGCGTGAGCTATGAGAAAGCGCCACGCTTCCCGAAGGGAGAAAGGCGGACAGG
TATCCGGTAAGCGGCAGGGTCGGAACAGGAGAGCGCACGAGGGAGCTTCCAGGGGGAAACGCCTGGTATC
TTTATAGTCCTGTCGGGTTTCGCCACCTCTGACTTGAGCGTCGATTTTTGTGATGCTCGTCAGGGGGGCG
GAGCCTATGGAAAAACGCCAGCAACGCGGCCTTTTTACGGTTCCTGGCCTTTTGCTGGCCTTTTGCTCAC
ATGTTCTTTCCTGCGTTATCCACAGAATCAGGGGATAACGCAGGAAAGAACATGAATTAATTCTCATGTT
TGACAGCTTATCATCGATTAGCTTTAATGCGGTAGTTTATCACAGTTAAATTGCTAACGCAGTCAGGCAC
CGTGTATGAAATCTAACAATGCGCTCATCGTCATCCTCGGCACCGTCACCCTGGATGCTGTAGGCATAGG
CTTGGTTATGCCGGTACTGCCGGGCCTCTTGCGGGATATCGTCCATTCCGACAGCATCGCCAGTCACTAT
GGCGTGCTGCTAGCGCTATATGCGTTGATGCAATTTCTATGCGCACCCGTTCTCGGAGCACTGTCCGACC
GCTTTGGCCGCCGCCCAGTCCTGCTCGCTTCGCTACTTGGAGCCACTATCGACTACGCGATCATGGCGAC
CACACCCGTCCTGTGGATTCTCTACGCCGGACGCATCGTGGCCGGCATCACCGGCGCCACAGGTGCGGTT
GCTGGCGCCTATATCGCCGACATCACCGATGGGGAAGATCGGGCTCGCCACTTCGGGCTCATGAGCGCTT
GTTTCGGCGTGGGTATGGTGGCAGGCCCCGTGGCCGGGGGACTGTTGGGCGCCATCTCCTTACATGCACC
ATTCCTTGCGGCGGCGGTGCTCAACGGCCTCAACCTACTACTGGGCTGCTTCCTAATGCAGGAGTCGCAT
AAGGGAGAGCGCCGACCCATGCCCTTGAGAGCCTTCAACCCAGTCAGCTCCTTCCGGTGGGCGCGGGGCA
TGACTATCGTCGCCGCACTTATGACTGTCTTCTTTATCATGCAACTCGTAGGACAGGTGCCGGCAGCGCT
CTGGGTCATTTTCGGCGAGGACCGCTTTCGCTGGAGCGCGACGATGATCGGCCTGTCGCTTGCGGTATTC
GGAATCTTGCACGCCCTCGCTCAAGCCTTCGTCACTGGTCCCGCCACCAAACGTTTCGGCGAGAAGCAGG
CCATTATCGCCGGCATGGCGGCCGACGCGCTGGGCTACGTCTTGCTGGCGTTCGCGACGCGAGGCTGGAT
GGCCTTCCCCATTATGATTCTTCTCGCTTCCGGCGGCATCGGGATGCCCGCGTTGCAGGCCATGCTGTCC
AGGCAGGTAGATGACGACCATCAGGGACAGCTTCAAGGATCGCTCGCGGCTCTTACCAGCCTAACTTCGA
TCATTGGACCGCTGATCGTCACGGCGATTTATGCCGCCTCGGCGAGCACATGGAACGGGTTGGCATGGAT
TGTAGGCGCC
