>Addgene plasmid #173281 | RVD-AT10 | depositor partial sequence | sequence record 336236 | RVD flanked by two Bsa I sites
GGTCTCGCTCTAATATTGGTGGCAAACAGGCTCTTGAGACGGTTCAGCGCCTCCTTCCAGTTCTCTGTCA
AGCCCACGGACTCACCCCAGATCAAGTTGTAGCGATTGCTAGTAATGGGGGTGGCAAACAGGCTCTTGAG
ACTGTTCAGCGCCTTCTACCAGTTCTCTGTCAAGCCCACGGCCTGACGCCCGAGCAAGTTGTAGCGATTG
CGTCATGAGACC
